>Addgene plasmid #146648 | pMT-EGFP-CTAP_J | depositor full sequence | sequence record 289094 | Full Sequence
GCGGCCGCCGACGCGAGGCTGGATGGCCTTCCCCATTATGATTCTTCTCGCTTCCGGCGGCATCGGGATG
CCCGCGTTGCAGGCCATGCTGTCCAGGCAGGTAGATGACGACCATCAGGGACAGCTTCAAGGATCGCTCG
CGGCTCTTACCAGCCTAACTTCGATCATTGGACCGCTGATCGTCACGGCGATTTATGCCGCCTCGGCGAG
CACATGGAACGGGTTGGCATGGATTGTAGGCGCCGCCCTATACCTTGTCTGCCTCCCCGCGTTGCGTCGC
GGTGCATGGAGCCGGGCCACCTCGACCTGAATGGAAGCCGGCGGCACCTCGCTAACGGATTCACCACTCC
AAGAATTGGAGCCAATCAATTCTTGCGGAGAACTGTGAATGCGCAAACCAACCCTTGGCAGAACATATCC
ATCGCGTCCGCCATCTCCAGCAGCCGCACGCGGCGCATCTCGGGCAGCGTTGGGTCCTGGCCACGGGTGC
GCATGATCGTGCTCCTGTCGTTGAGGACCCGGCTAGGCTGGCGGGGTTGCCTTACTGGTTAGCAGAATGA
ATCACCGATACGCGAGCGAACGTGAAGCGACTGCTGCTGCAAAACGTCTGCGACCTGAGCAACAACATGA
ATGGTCTTCGGTTTCCGTGTTTCGTAAAGTCTGGAAACGCGGAAGTCAGCGCTCTTCCGCTTCCTCGCTC
ACTGACTCGCTGCGCTCGGTCGTTCGGCTGCGGCGAGCGGTATCAGCTCACTCAAAGGCGGTAATACGGT
TATCCACAGAATCAGGGGATAACGCAGGAAAGAACATGTGAGCAAAAGGCCAGCAAAAGGCCAGGAACCG
TAAAAAGGCCGCGTTGCTGGCGTTTTTCCATAGGCTCCGCCCCCCTGACGAGCATCACAAAAATCGACGC
TCAAGTCAGAGGTGGCGAAACCCGACAGGACTATAAAGATACCAGGCGTTTCCCCCTGGAAGCTCCCTCG
TGCGCTCTCCTGTTCCGACCCTGCCGCTTACCGGATACCTGTCCGCCTTTCTCCCTTCGGGAAGCGTGGC
GCTTTCTCATAGCTCACGCTGTAGGTATCTCAGTTCGGTGTAGGTCGTTCGCTCCAAGCTGGGCTGTGTG
CACGAACCCCCCGTTCAGCCCGACCGCTGCGCCTTATCCGGTAACTATCGTCTTGAGTCCAACCCGGTAA
GACACGACTTATCGCCACTGGCAGCAGCCACTGGTAACAGGATTAGCAGAGCGAGGTATGTAGGCGGTGC
TACAGAGTTCTTGAAGTGGTGGCCTAACTACGGCTACACTAGAAGGACAGTATTTGGTATCTGCGCTCTG
CTGAAGCCAGTTACCTTCGGAAAAAGAGTTGGTAGCTCTTGATCCGGCAAACAAACCACCGCTGGTAGCG
GTGGTTTTTTTGTTTGCAAGCAGCAGATTACGCGCAGAAAAAAAGGATCTCAAGAAGATCCTTTGATCTT
TTCTACGGGGTCTGACGCTCAGTGGAACGAAAACTCACGTTAAGGGATTTTGGTCATGAGATTATCAAAA
AGGATCTTCACCTAGATCCTTTTAAATTAAAAATGAAGTTTTAAATCAATCTAAAGTATATATGAGTAAA
CTTGGTCTGACAGTTACCAATGCTTAATCAGTGAGGCACCTATCTCAGCGATCTGTCTATTTCGTTCATC
CATAGTTGCCTGACTCCCCGTCGTGTAGATAACTACGATACGGGAGGGCTTACCATCTGGCCCCAGTGCT
GCAATGATACCGCGAGACCCACGCTCACCGGCTCCAGATTTATCAGCAATAAACCAGCCAGCCGGAAGGG
CCGAGCGCAGAAGTGGTCCTGCAACTTTATCCGCCTCCATCCAGTCTATTAATTGTTGCCGGGAAGCTAG
AGTAAGTAGTTCGCCAGTTAATAGTTTGCGCAACGTTGTTGCCATTGCTGCAGGCATCGTGGTGTCACGC
TCGTCGTTTGGTATGGCTTCATTCAGCTCCGGTTCCCAACGATCAAGGCGAGTTACATGATCCCCCATGT
TGTGCAAAAAAGCGGTTAGCTCCTTCGGTCCTCCGATCGTTGTCAGAAGTAAGTTGGCCGCAGTGTTATC
ACTCATGGTTATGGCAGCACTGCATAATTCTCTTACTGTCATGCCATCCGTAAGATGCTTTTCTGTGACT
GGTGAGTACTCAACCAAGTCATTCTGAGAATAGTGTATGCGGCGACCGAGTTGCTCTTGCCCGGCGTCAA
CACGGGATAATACCGCGCCACATAGCAGAACTTTAAAAGTGCTCATCATTGGAAAACGTTCTTCGGGGCG
AAAACTCTCAAGGATCTTACCGCTGTTGAGATCCAGTTCGATGTAACCCACTCGTGCACCCAACTGATCT
TCAGCATCTTTTACTTTCACCAGCGTTTCTGGGTGAGCAAAAACAGGAAGGCAAAATGCCGCAAAAAAGG
GAATAAGGGCGACACGGAAATGTTGAATACTCATACTCTTCCTTTTTCAATATTATTGAAGCATTTATCA
GGGTTATTGTCTCATGAGCGGATACATATTTGAATGTATTTAGAAAAATAAACAAATAGGGGTTCCGCGC
ACATTTCCCCGAAAAGTGCCACCTGACGTCTAAGAAACCATTATTATCATGACATTAACCTATAAAAATA
GGCGTATCACGAGGCCCTTTCGTCTTCAAGAATTCACATTTGTACGAATTTTTTTTTTATCAAAAGTTCG
AGTTTTTCACCAATTTCCTCATCAACCGAGCAAGGCAAACGGCTTTGAATAATATGGTGTTATATATACA
TATATCAAATCGCTGCTGACTGCGTGATTGATGGCCCCAAGATTACATATTATCGAATCAGGATTCAGAA
GGAGATCAATGTCAAATGCGGACAGGAACATGAAAGACGCCTGTTATGCGCAATTAAAAATTTGGGTTTA
ATTGCTGTGGAAACTGTTGTTGGCGGCATCTTAAGTTCCTGTTTAACAACATCAACTACTTATGTACGTA
GAAGCGTTTAAGCCATTTGCATACAGATGAGAACTGGCTTTTGTGCTAATCAGTCAAGATGACTCCGATG
ATGATGACTCATTACCTGACCAGTTTTCGCTGCTTTCTTTTCAACAACTACTTGTATATGTATTGTATCC
AATAGCAATACATTGAATTTCCATGGTCTAGTCACGTATTATCATTTAATTGACACCAAGTCGTGTTATT
GTTGAGCTATCGAGTTCAGCTCAAACATTTCTTATTCCCATGAATAAGCCGGCAAAAATATGCAATCTAT
GAAAGTTAATATAAGCAAACCTTACTTTGACTCAATACCAATGCACTTTGTGTCGATAGGTTCACGCAAT
TGAGGCGATTATTCCGATAACCCAAGCGATTGACTGTTCCCGTTTCGATTCCAATTGAAATTTGGAAATG
TACAATAGTTTTGCTATATGCTGTCAAGTACGCTCTTATCTTCTCTGGGTTTTCTTCAGAGTTTCGAAAC
GCTTCTTCTTTTTTTTGTTTTTTTTTTTTTGGAATCTCGTATTTTGGAAGGGGCTCCCCTCTGGAATTTG
TTACACTGTCGTTATCATTGCGAACAAGCGGCCCGAAGCTATCAGCGACTTTAACATTTACAATGCACTT
TTTTACGACCAATTAAATGTACATTTTCCTTTCTTCGCCCGTTGATAAGCGAACGCGATGTGGCGCAGGC
AATGTGTTGCTCTTGCGACACAAACGCAATCAAAATGGATTCAATTTCGCTTTTTCCCAGTGAAACGAAG
AACGAACCGACCATCATGATATGCTCCTCTGCATGTTGCGTATTGAATCAATGACAATTTCAATTAAGCC
GCCCGTTCGTCATGCGTTTTCGTGCGCTTCGAAATGCTGATAACGCTGCTGTCCTCCAACTGCTTTGCAT
GTGGACACAATTCCATTTATTTAATTCTTTTATTTGGATCGGTTAAATTAAAAAGCGCCTTGTTACGCAT
TTAACGTTGTTTCCGGTGCGTGGTGGTTTCATGCTTCTGGGAACGGCAAATGGGTTTAGGATTGGGAACC
CCTCATCATCTGTTGGAATATACTATTCAACCTACAAAAGTAACGTTAAACAACACTACTTTATATTTGA
TATGAATGGCCACACCTTTTATGCCATAAAACATATTGTAAGAGAATACCACTCTTTTTATTCCTTCTTT
CCTTCTTGTACGTTTTTTGCTGTAAGTAGGTCGTGGTGCTGGTGTTGCAGTTGAAATAACTTAAAATATA
AATCATAAAACTCAAACATAAACTTGACTATTTATTTATTTATTAAGAAAGGAAATATAAATTATAAATT
ACAACAGGTTATGGACCTGCAGCCAAGCTTGGCGCTCGTCCGGGGGCAATGAGATATGAAAAAGCCTGAA
CTCACCGCGACGTCTGTCGAGAAGTTTCTGATCGAAAAGTTCGACAGCGTCTCCGACCTGATGCAGCTCT
CGGAGGGCGAAGAATCTCGTGCTTTCAGCTTCGATGTAGGAGGGCGTGGATATGTCCTGCGGGTAAATAG
CTGCGCCGATGGTTTCTACAAAGATCGTTATGTTTATCGGCACTTTGCATCGGCCGCGCTCCCGATTCCG
GAAGTGCTTGACATTGGGGAATTCAGCGAGAGCCTGACCTATTGCATCTCCCGCCGTGCACAGGGTGTCA
CGTTGCAAGACCTGCCTGAAACCGAACTGCCCGCTGTTCTGCAGCCGGTCGCGGAGGCCATGGATGCGAT
CGCTGCGGCCGATCTTAGCCAGACGAGCGGGTTCGGCCCATTCGGACCGCAAGGAATCGGTCAATACACT
ACATGGCGTGATTTCATATGCGCGATTGCTGATCCCCATGTGTATCACTGGCAAACTGTGATGGACGACA
CCGTCAGTGCGTCCGTCGCGCAGGCTCTCGATGAGCTGATGCTTTGGGCCGAGGACTGCCCCGAAGTCCG
GCACCTCGTGCACGCGGATTTCGGCTCCAACAATGTCCTGACGGACAATGGCCGCATAACAGCGGTCATT
GACTGGAGCGAGGCGATGTTCGGGGATTCCCAATACGAGGTCGCCAACATCTTCTTCTGGAGGCCGTGGT
TGGCTTGTATGGAGCAGCAGACGCGCTACTTCGAGCGGAGGCATCCGGAGCTTGCAGGATCGCCGCGGCT
CCGGGCGTATATGCTCCGCATTGGTCTTGACCAACTCTATCAGAGCTTGGTTGACGGCAATTTCGATGAT
GCAGCTTGGGCGCAGGGTCGATGCGACGCAATCGTCCGATCCGGAGCCGGGACTGTCGGGCGTACACAAA
TCGCCCGCAGAAGCGCGGCCGTCTGGACCGATGGCTGTGTAGAAGTACTCGCCGATAGTGGAAACCGACG
CCCCAGCACTCGTCCGAGGGCAAAGGAATAGAGTAGATGCCGACCGAACAAGAGCTGATTTCGAGAACGC
CTCAGCCAGCAACTCGCGCGAGCCTAGCAAGGCAAATGCGAGAGAACGGCCTTACGCTTGGTGGCACAGT
TCTCGTCCACAGTTCGCTAAGCTCGCTCGGCTGGGTCGCGGGAGGGCCGGTCGCAGTGATTCAGGCCCTT
CTGGATTGTGTTGGTCCCCAGGGCACGATTGTCATGCCCACGCACTCGGGTGATCTGACTGATCCCGCAG
ATTGGAGATCGCCGCCCGTGCCTGCCGATTGGGTGCAGATCTTTGTGAAGGAACCTTACTTCTGTGGTGT
GACATAATTGGACAAACTACCTACAGAGATTTAAAGCTCTAAGGTAAATATAAAATTTTTAAGTGTATAA
TGTGTTAAACTACTGATTCTAATTGTTTGTGTATTTTAGATTCCAACCTATGGAACTGATGAATGGGAGC
AGTGGTGGAATGCCTTTAATGAGGAAAACCTGTTTTGCTCAGAAGAAATGCCATCTAGTGATGATGAGGC
TACTGCTGACTCTCAACATTCTACTCCTCCAAAAAAGAAGAGAAAGGTAGAAGACCCCAAGGACTTTCCT
TCAGAATTGCTAAGTTTTTTGAGTCATGCTGTGTTTAGTAATAGAACTCTTGCTTGCTTTGCTATTTACA
CCACAAAGGAAAAAGCTGCACTGCTATACAAGAAAATTATGGAAAAATATTCTGTAACCTTTATAAGTAG
GCATAACAGTTATAATCATAACATACTGTTTTTTCTTACTCCACACAGGCATAGAGTGTCTGCTATTAAT
AACTATGCTCAAAAATTGTGTACCTTTAGCTTTTTAATTTGTAAAGGGGTTAATAAGGAATATTTGATGT
ATAGTGCCTTGACTAGAGATCATAATCAGCCATACCACATTTGTAGAGGTTTTACTTGCTTTAAAAAACC
TCCCACACCTCCCCCTGAACCTGAAACATAAAATGAATGCAATTGTTGTTGTTAACTTGTTTATTGCAGC
TTATAATGGTTACAAATAAAGCAATAGCATCACAAATTTCACAAATAAAGCATTTTTTTCACTGCATTCT
AGTTGTGGTTTGTCCAAACTCATCAATGTATCTTATCATGTCTGGATCAATTCGTTGCAGGACAGGATGT
GGTGCCCGATGTGACTAGCTCTTTGCTGCAGGCCGTCCTATCCTCTGGTTCCGATAAGAGACCCAGAACT
CCGGCCCCCCACCGCCCACCGCCACCCCCATACATATGTGGTACGCAAGTAAGAGTGCCTGCGCATGCCC
CATGTGCCCCACCAAGAGCTTTGCATCCCATACAAGTCCCCAAAGTGGAGAACCGAACCAATTCTTCGCG
GGCAGAACAAAAGCTTCTGCACACGTCTCCACTCGAATTTGGAGCCGGCCGGCGTGTGCAAAAGAGGTGA
ATCGAACGAAAGACCCGTGTGTAAAGCCGCGTTTCCAAAATGTATAAAACCGAGAGCATCTGGCCAATGT
GCATCAGTTGTGGTCAGCAGCAAAATCAAGTGAATCATCTCAGTGCAACTAAAGGGGGGATCTCGAGATG
GTGAGCAAGGGCGAGGAGCTGTTCACCGGGGTGGTGCCCATCCTGGTCGAGCTGGACGGCGACGTAAACG
GCCACAAGTTCAGCGTGTCCGGCGAGGGCGAGGGCGATGCCACCTACGGCAAGCTGACCCTGAAGTTCAT
CTGCACCACCGGCAAGCTGCCCGTGCCCTGGCCCACCCTCGTGACCACCCTGACCTACGGCGTGCAGTGC
TTCAGCCGCTACCCCGACCACATGAAGCAGCACGACTTCTTCAAGTCCGCCATGCCCGAAGGCTACGTCC
AGGAGCGCACCATCTTCTTCAAGGACGACGGCAACTACAAGACCCGCGCCGAGGTGAAGTTCGAGGGCGA
CACCCTGGTGAACCGCATCGAGCTGAAGGGCATCGACTTCAAGGAGGACGGCAACATCCTGGGGCACAAG
CTGGAGTACAACTACAACAGCCACAACGTCTATATCATGGCCGACAAGCAGAAGAACGGCATCAAGGTGA
ACTTCAAGATCCGCCACAACATCGAGGACGGCAGCGTGCAGCTCGCCGACCACTACCAGCAGAACACCCC
CATCGGCGACGGCCCCGTGCTGCTGCCCGACAACCACTACCTGAGCACCCAGTCCGCCCTGAGCAAAGAC
CCCAACGAGAAGCGCGATCACATGGTCCTGCTGGAGTTCGTGACCGCCGCCGGGATCACTCTCGGCATGG
ACGAGCTGTACAAGGATATCATGGAAAAGAGAAGATGGAAAAAGAATTTCATAGCCGTCTCAGCAGCCAA
CCGCTTTAAGAAAATCTCATCCTCCGGGGCACTTGATTATGATATTCCAACTACTGCTAGCGAGAATTTG
TATTTTCAGGGTGAGCTCAAAACCGCGGCTCTTGCGCAACACGATGAAGCCGTGGACAACAAATTCAACA
AAGAACAACAAAACGCGTTCTATGAGATCTTACATTTACCTAACTTAAACGAAGAACAACGAAACGCCTT
CATCCAAAGTTTAAAAGATGACCCAAGCCAAAGCGCTAACCTTTTAGCAGAAGCTAAAAAGCTAAATGAT
GCTCAGGCGCCGAAAGTAGACAACAAATTCAACAAAGAACAACAAAACGCGTTCTATGAGATCTTACATT
TACCTAACTTAAACGAAGAACAACGAAACGCCTTCATCCAAAGTTTAAAAGATGACCCAAGCCAAAGCGC
TAACCTTTTAGCAGAAGCTAAAAAGCTAAATGATGCTCAGGCGCCGAAAGTAGACGCGAATTCCGCGGGG
AAGTCAACCTGAGGATCCACTAGTTCTAGTCGACCATGAAGATCAAGATCATTGCCCCGCCAGAGCGCAA
GTACTCTGTCTGGATCGGTGGCTCCATCCTGGCTTCGCTGTCCACCTTCCAGCAGATGTGGATCTCCAAG
CAGGAGTACGACGAGTCCGGCCCCTCCATTGTGCACCGCAAGTGCTTCTAAGAAGGATCGCTTGTCTGGG
CAAGAGGATCAGGATCGGGATGGTCTTGATTCTGCTGGAGGAGGAGGAGGAGAAGTCGAGGAAGCAGCAG
CGAAAGTGCAAGTGCGAGTGGTGGAAGTTTGGAGTGCAGCACAACAAAATCAACAACAACACCAACTACA
AGATGAAAAGAGCGGAACCACCTGCACACCATCATCACTATCATCATCGTTTTGGGCGCATGTTGTGTGG
TTCCAGCGTATTAATATAATTAATTTATTCCACATGAGATATGATATGATATACTATGTATTTTTTGTTT
TTTTTTTATTTGTAAACCTTTAATATAACAAGAACTACAAAAAATGAAAATGAGCGAAAATGCATATTCT
GCCATTCCACACACACACCAACAACACCCAACACACGCACACCCACAAGCTTACACACACACATTCGCGG
CATGACAAGGACATCAAGATAAAGAAGAACTTAAAGAAGATATTTCCCAAAGCGCAAAAAGAACACACAC
ACATTGCAAAACACAAACAACACACTAGCGTTTTGTACAATTCGTCAGCAACCTTATGTATTATTTTTTA
ATTATGATGTAATTATAAACAAAGTGAAACAAAAATATGAAAACAAAAAGGAAAATCAAATCTGTCTTCT
CTTTCTCCCGCTCTCCTCGCTCTCTGCTGCTAACCTCGCCCTCTCCTCTCTCATCTTTTTGTCTGTCTCT
CTTCCACATTTTTGCCGGCCGGCAAAATAATAACCCACACACACTCACACTTGGCTGCAGTTTCGCGTGC
GATATTCACACACATTCAAGCATACAAGCATACATACATATGTATTTTTTTTTTATTTGTACACTTTTCT
AATTGCATGCGTATCGATTGATAAGTTTACGCCTGAAAATGTTAATTAAAATGTGAAAATGCAACTGAAA
AACTGATGAAATGAAACAACAACAAGCGAACAATTTGCTACATGTGTATTGTCTAACAACCGTTACTGCA
ACGGTTGCTTCGGAAAAGGGTGAAGAGGAAGAGGGCACGAGGTCGACTAGA
Features (pLannotate 1.2.2; 20 found; start..end, strand, type, name):
      9..310     +  CDS            TcR (fragment): tetracycline efflux protein; tet; confers resistance to tetracycline
    552..680     -  CDS            YPB1_ECOLX (fragment): Protein predicted: Swiss-Prot protein existence level 4. From Escherichia coli.
    865..1453    -  rep_origin     ori: high-copy-number ColE1/pMB1/pBR322/pUC origin of replication
   1624..2484    -  CDS            AmpR: β-lactamase; bla; confers resistance to ampicillin, carbenicillin, and related antibiotics
   2485..2589    -  promoter       AmpR promoter: bla
   4071..4350    +  promoter       copia promoter: strong promoter from the Drosophila transposable element copia (Sinclair et al., 1986)
   4396..5421    +  CDS            HygR: aminoglycoside phosphotransferase from E. coli; aph(4)-Ia; confers resistance to hygromycin
   5439..5711    +  CDS            yokD (fragment): YOKD_BACSU - Experimental evidence at protein level: Swiss-Prot protein existence level 1. May contribute to antibiotic resistance. From Bacillus subtilis (strain 168).
   5708..5782    +  CDS            small t antigen (fragment): SV40 (simian virus 40) small t antigen
   5784..5849    +  intron         small t intron: SV40 (simian virus 40) small t antigen intron
   5979..5999    +  CDS            SV40 NLS: nuclear localization signal of SV40 (simian virus 40) large T antigen
   6318..6401    +  CDS            large T antigen (fragment): large T antigen from SV40 (simian virus 40)
   6424..6558    +  polyA_signal   SV40 poly(A) signal: SV40 polyadenylation signal
   6559..6985    +  promoter       MT promoter: Drosophila metallothionein promoter
   6998..7714    +  CDS            EGFP: EGFP is a basic (constitutively fluorescent) green fluorescent protein published in 1996, derived from Aequorea victoria. It is reported to be a rapidly-maturing weak dimer with moderate acid sensitivity.
   7734..7804    +  CDS            CBP (fragment): calmodulin-binding peptide derived from skeletal muscle myosin light chain kinase; binds calmodulin with nanomolar affinity in the presence of calcium
   7892..8065    +  CDS            ProtA: IgG-binding unit of Staphylococcus aureus protein A
   8069..8239    +  CDS            ProtA: IgG-binding unit of Staphylococcus aureus protein A
   8273..8289    -  misc_feature   MCS (fragment): pBluescript multiple cloning site
   8353..8448    +  CDS            ACT_DICVI: Experimental evidence at transcript level: Swiss-Prot protein existence level 2. Actins are highly conserved proteins that are involved in various types of cell motility and are ubiquitously expressed in all eukaryotic cells. From Dictyocaulus viviparus (Bovine lungworm).
