[The description below was written by a language model from this plasmid's Addgene catalogue record and pLannotate feature annotations shown in this document.]
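Description:
pMT-EGFP-CTAP_J is a 9.5 kb insect expression plasmid for copper-inducible production of EGFP carrying a C-terminal tandem affinity purification (TAP) tag in Drosophila cultured cells. The catalogue lists the backbone as pMK33-NTAP, but the construct name and the annotated feature order (EGFP upstream of the tag modules) indicate the C-terminal tag configuration of this pMK33 (pMt/Hy)-derived vector family. In E. coli it is maintained through a ColE1/pMB1-type origin with ampicillin selection from the bla gene and its promoter. A tetracycline resistance fragment suggests a pBR322-like ancestry, and the record describes the plasmid as low copy.

The expression cassette is driven by the Drosophila metallothionein (MT) promoter, which the depositor notes is induced with copper sulfate. It is followed directly by the EGFP coding sequence, then a calmodulin-binding peptide and two IgG-binding units of Staphylococcus aureus protein A, the two affinity modules of the classical TAP tag. A protease cleavage site between these modules is not annotated in the feature table. A short actin-like match lies downstream of the tag; the record does not define its role. A separate cassette places the hygromycin phosphotransferase gene under the copia transposon promoter, followed by SV40 small t intron and polyadenylation sequences, allowing selection of stable Drosophila cell lines with hygromycin.

Because the fusion partner is only a fluorescent protein, the plasmid would plausibly serve as a control bait in TAP purification experiments or as a visible reporter of induction, although the record states its purpose only as insect expression of EGFP. The depositor sequence may be theoretical or only partly verified.
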