Addgene plasmid #146648: pMT-EGFP-CTAP_J
Purpose: Insect Expression of EGFP
Depositing lab: Elisa Izaurralde. Depositing organization: Max Planck Institute for Developmental Biology.
Backbone
  Vector backbone: pMK33-NTAP
  Vector type: Insect Expression
Growth in bacteria
  Bacterial resistance: Ampicillin, 100 μg/mL
  Growth temperature: 37°C
  Growth strain: DH5alpha
  Copy number: Low Copy
Gene/Insert
  Gene/Insert name: EGFP
  Species: Other
  Cloning method: Unknown
Terms and licenses: Academic/Nonprofit Terms; Industry Terms: Not Available to Industry
Depositor comments: pMK33-NTAP and pMK33-CTAP vectors are designed for making proteinfusions tagged with the TAP tag and for generating stableDrosophila cell lines under Hygromycin selection. TAP fusions areinducible with copper sulfate. The parental vector, pMK33 (pMt/Hy),was created by Michael Koelle. Plasmids from this collection were made available to the research community and donated after the lab closed. Please note that the sequence provided by the depositing laboratory may be theoretical/predicted or based on Sanger sequencing results. There may be discrepancies between sequencing results obtained by Addgene and the depositor sequence. If an Addgene verified sequence is not available, please contact before placing your order to request that our lab fully sequence the plasmid.
How to cite: pMT-EGFP-CTAP_J was a gift from Elisa Izaurralde (Addgene plasmid # 146648 ; http://n2t.net/addgene:146648 ; RRID:Addgene_146648)
